>Addgene plasmid #105629 | pET28a-SUMO-DogTag | addgene full sequence | sequence record 205298 | Addgene NGS Result
AGCCAGCCAGACGCAGACGCGCCGAGACAGAACTTAATGGGCCCGCTAACAGCGCGATTTGCTGGTGACC
CAATGCGACCAGATGCTCCACGCCCAGTCGCGTACCGTCTTCATGGGAGAAAATAATACTGTTGATGGGT
GTCTGGTCAGAGACATCAAGAAATAACGCCGGAACATTAGTGCAGGCAGCTTCCACAGCAATGGCATCCT
GGTCATCCAGCGGATAGTTAATGATCAGCCCACTGACGCGTTGCGCGAGAAGATTGTGCACCGCCGCTTT
ACAGGCTTCGACGCCGCTTCGTTCTACCATCGACACCACCACGCTGGCACCCAGTTGATCGGCGCGAGAT
TTAATCGCCGCGACAATTTGCGACGGCGCGTGCAGGGCCAGACTGGAGGTGGCAACGCCAATCAGCAACG
ACTGTTTGCCCGCCAGTTGTTGTGCCACGCGGTTGGGAATGTAATTCAGCTCCGCCATCGCCGCTTCCAC
TTTTTCCCGCGTTTTCGCAGAAACGTGGCTGGCCTGGTTCACCACGCGGGAAACGGTCTGATAAGAGACA
CCGGCATACTCTGCGACATCGTATAACGTTACTGGTTTCACATTCACCACCCTGAATTGACTCTCTTCCG
GGCGCTATCATGCCATACCGCGAAAGGTTTTGCGCCATTCGATGGTGTCCGGGATCTCGACGCTCTCCCT
TATGCGACTCCTGCATTAGGAAGCAGCCCAGTAGTAGGTTGAGGCCGTTGAGCACCGCCGCCGCAAGGAA
TGGTGCATGCAAGGAGATGGCGCCCAACAGTCCCCCGGCCACGGGGCCTGCCACCATACCCACGCCGAAA
CAAGCGCTCATGAGCCCGAAGTGGCGAGCCCGATCTTCCCCATCGGTGATGTCGGCGATATAGGCGCCAG
CAACCGCACCTGTGGCGCCGGTGATGCCGGCCACGATGCGTCCGGCGTAGAGGATCGAGATCTCGATCCC
GCGAAATTAATACGACTCACTATAGGGGAATTGTGAGCGGATAACAATTCCCCTCTAGAAATAATTTTGT
TTAACTTTAAGAAGGAGATATACCATGGGTAGCTGGAGCCATCACCATCATCATCACGGGAGCGATAGCG
AAGTGAACCAGGAAGCGAAACCGGAAGTTAAACCGGAAGTGAAACCGGAAACCCATATTAATCTGAAAGT
TAGCGACGGCAGCAGCGAAATCTTTTTTAAAATTAAAAAAACCACCCCGCTGCGTCGCCTGATGGAAGCC
TTTGCGAAACGTCAGGGTAAAGAAATGGATAGCCTGCGCTTTCTGTATGACGGCATCCGTATTCAGGCCG
ATCAGACCCCGGAAGACCTGGATATGGAAGACAACGATATTATTGAAGCGCATCGCGAACAGATCGGTGG
TGGCGATATTCCGGCTACATATGAATTTACCGATGGTAAACATTATATCACCAATGAACCGATACCGCCG
AAATAAGCTTGCTAACGCACTCGAGCACCACCACCACCACCACTGAGATCCGGCTGCTAACAAAGCCCGA
AAGGAAGCTGAGTTGGCTGCTGCCACCGCTGAGCAATAACTAGCATAACCCCTTGGGGCCTCTAAACGGG
TCTTGAGGGGTTTTTTGCTGAAAGGAGGAACTATATCCGGATTGGCGAATGGG
[124 nt withheld, positions 1664-1787]
C
[91 nt withheld, positions 1789-1879]
A
[49 nt withheld, positions 1881-1929]
CCTTTGACGTTGGAGTCCACGTTCTTT
[37 nt withheld, positions 1957-1993]
ACCCTATCTCGGTCTATTCTTTTGATTTATAAGGGATTTTGCCGATTTCGGCCTATTGGTTAAAAAATGA
GCTGATTTAACAAAAATTTAACGCGAATTTTAACAAAATATTAACGCTTACAATTTAGGTGGCACTTTTC
GGGGAAATGTGCGCGGAACCCCTATTTGTTTATTTTTCTAAATACATTCAAATATGTATCCGCTCATGAA
TTAATTCTTAGAAAAACTCATCGAGCATCAAATGAAACTGCAATTTATTCATATCAGGATTATCAATACC
ATATTTTTGAAAAAGCCGTTTCTGTAATGAAGGAGAAAACTCACCGAGGCAGTTCCATAGGATGGCAAGA
TCCTGGTATCGGTCTGCGATTCCGACTCGTCCAACATCAATACAACCTATTAATTTCCCCTCGTCAAAAA
TAAGGTTATCAAGTGAGAAATCACCATGAGTGACGACTGAATCCGGTGAGAATGGCAAAAGTTTATGCAT
TTCTTTCCAGACTTGTTCAACAGGCCAGCCATTACGCTCGTCATCAAAATCACTCGCATCAACCAAACCG
TTATTCATTCGTGATTGCGCCTGAGCGAGACGAAATACGCGATCGCTGTTAAAAGGACAATTACAAACAG
GAATCGAATGCAACCGGCGCAGGAACACTGCCAGCGCATCAACAATATTTTCACCTGAATCAGGATATTC
TTCTAATACCTGGAATGCTGTTTTCCCGGGGATCGCAGTGGTGAGTAACCATGCATCATCAGGAGTACGG
ATAAAATGCTTGATGGTCGGAAGAGGCATAAATTCCGTCAGCCAGTTTAGTCTGACCATCTCATCTGTAA
CATCATTGGCAACGCTACCTTTGCCATGTTTCAGAAACAACTCTGGCGCATCGGGCTTCCCATACAATCG
ATAGATTGTCGCACCTGATTGCCCGACATTATCGCGAGCCCATTTATACCCATATAAATCAGCATCCATG
TTGGAATTTAATCGCGGCCTAGAGCAAGACGTTTCCCGTTGAATATGGCTCATAACACCCCTTGTATTAC
TGTTTATGTAAGCAGACAGTTTTATTGTTCATGACCAAAATCCCTTAACGTGAGTTTTCGTTCCACTGAG
CGTCAGACCCCGTAGAAAAGATCAAAGGATCTTCTTGAGATCCTTTTTTTCTGCGCGTAATCTGCTGCTT
GCAAACAAAAAAACCACCGCTACCAGCGGTGGTTTGTTTGCCGGATCAAGAGCTACCAACTCTTTTTCCG
AAGGTAACTGGCTTCAGCAGAGCGCAGATACCAAATACTGTCCTTCTAGTGTAGCCGTAGTTAGGCCACC
ACTTCAAGAACTCTGTAGCACCGCCTACATACCTCGCTCTGCTAATCCTGTTACCAGTGGCTGCTGCCAG
TGGCGATAAGTCGTGTCTTACCGGGTTGGACTCAAGACGATAGTTACCGGATAAGGCGCAGCGGTCGGGC
TGAACGGGGGGTTCGTGCACACAGCCCAGCTTGGAGCGAACGACCTACACCGGACTGAGATACCTACAGC
GTGAGCTATGAGAAAGCGCCACGCTTCCCGAAGGGAGAAAGGCGGACAGGTATCCGGTAAGCGGCAGGGT
CGGAACAGGAGAGCGCACGAGGGAGCTTCCAGGGGGAAACGCCTGGTATCTTTATAGTCCTGTCGGGTTT
CGCCACCTCTGACTTGAGCGTCGATTTTTGTGATGCTCGTCAGGGGGGCGGAGCCTATGGAAAAACGCCA
GCAACGCGGCCTTTTTACGGTTCCTGGCCTTTTGCTGGCCTTTTGCTCACATGTTCTTTCCTGCGTTATC
CCCTGATTCTGTGGATAACCGTATTACCGCCTTTGAGTGAGCTGATACCGCTCGCCGCAGCCGAACGACC
GAGCGCAGCGAGTCAGTGAGCGAGGAAGCGGAAGAGCGCCTGATGCGGTATTTTCTCCTTACGCATCTGT
GCGGTATTTCACACCGCAATGGTGCACTCTCAGTACAATCTGCTCTGATGCCGCATAGTTAAGCCAGTAT
ACACTCCGCTATCGCTACGTGACTGGGTCATGGCTGCGCCCCGACACCCGCCAACACCCGCTGACGCGCC
CTGACGGGCTTGTCTGCTCCCGGCATCCGCTTACAGACAAGCTGTGACCGTCTCCGGGAGCTGCATGTGT
CAGAGGTTTTCACCGTCATCACCGAAACGCGCGAGGCAGCTGCGGTAAAGCTCATCAGCGTGGTCGTGAA
GCGATTCACAGATGTCTGCCTGTTCATCCGCGTCCAGCTCGTTGAGTTTCTCCAGAAGCGTTAATGTCTG
GCTTCTGATAAAGCGGGCCATGTTAAGGGCGGTTTTTTCCTGTTTGGTCACTGATGCCTCCGTGTAAGGG
GGATTTCTGTTCATGGGGGTAATGATACCGATGAAACGAGAGAGGATGCTCACGATACGGGTTACTGATG
ATGAACATGCCCGGTTACTGGAACGTTGTGAGGGTAAACAACTGGCGGTATGGATGCGGCGGGACCAGAG
AAAAATCACTCAGGGTCAATGCCAGCGCTTCGTTAATACAGATGTAGGTGTTCCACAGGGTAGCCAGCAG
CATCCTGCGATGCAGATCCGGAACATAATGGTGCAGGGCGCTGACTTCCGCGTTTCCAGACTTTACGAAA
CACGGAAACCGAAGACCATTCATGTTGTTGCTCAGGTCGCAGACGTTTTGCAGCAGCAGTCGCTTCACGT
TCGCTCGCGTATCGGTGATTCATTCTGCTAACCAGTAAGGCAACCCCGCCAGCCTAGCCGGGTCCTCAAC
GACAGGAGCACGATCATGCGCACCCGTGGGGCCGCCATGCCGGCGATAATGGCCTGCTTCTCGCCGAAAC
GTTTGGTGGCGGGACCAGTGACGAAGGCTTGAGCGAGGGCGTGCAAGATTCCGAATACCGCAAGCGACAG
GCCGATCATCGTCGCGCTCCAGCGAAAGCGGTCCTCGCCGAAAATGACCCAGAGCGCTGCCGGCACCTGT
CCTACGAGTTGCATGATAAAGAAGACAGTCATAAGTGCGGCGACGATAGTCATGCCCCGCGCCCACCGGA
AGGAGCTGACTGGGTTGAAGGCTCTCAAGGGCATCGGTCGAGATCCCGGTGCCTAATGAGTGAGCTAACT
TACATTAATTGCGTTGCGCTCACTGCCCGCTTTCCAGTCGGGAAACCTGTCGTGCCAGCTGCATTAATGA
ATCGGCCAACGCGCGGGGAGAGGCGGTTTGCGTATTGGGCGCCAGGGTGGTTTTTCTTTTCACCAGTGAG
ACGGGCAACAGCTGATTGCCCTTCACCGCCTGGCCCTGAGAGAGTTGCAGCAAGCGGTCCACGCTGGTTT
GCCCCAGCAGGCGAAAATCCTGTTTGATGGTGGTTAACGGCGGGATATAACATGAGCTGTCTTCGGTATC
GTCGTATCCCACTACCGAGATATCCGCACCAACGCGCAGCCCGGACTCGGTAATGGCGCGCATTGCGCCC
AGCGCCATCTGATCGTTGGCAACCAGCATCGCAGTGGGAACGATGCCCTCATTCAGCATTTGCATGGTTT
GTTGAAAACCGGACATGGCACTCCAGTCGCCTTCCCGTTCCGCTATCGGCTGAATTTGATTGCGAGTGAG
ATATTTATGCC
Features (pLannotate 1.2.2; 19 found; start..end, strand, type, name):
    602..679     -  promoter       lacI promoter: lacI
    687..966     -  CDS            TcR (fragment): tetracycline efflux protein; tet; confers resistance to tetracycline
    988..1006    +  promoter       T7 promoter: promoter for bacteriophage T7 RNA polymerase
   1007..1031    +  protein_bind   lac operator: The lac repressor binds to the lac operator to inhibit transcription in E. coli. This inhibition can be relieved by adding lactose or isopropyl-β-D-thiogalactopyranoside (IPTG). lac repressor encoded by lacI
   1046..1068    +  RBS            RBS: efficient ribosome binding site from bacteriophage T7 gene 10 (Olins and Rangwala, 1989)
   1111..1422    +  CDS            SMT3: SMT3_YEAST - Experimental evidence at protein level: Swiss-Prot protein existence level 1. Not known; suppressor of MIF2 mutations. From Saccharomyces cerevisiae (strain ATCC 204508 / S288c) (Baker's yeast).
   1496..1513    +  CDS            9xHis (fragment): 9xHis affinity tag
   1523..1572    +  CDS            SET1 (fragment): solubility-enhancement tag derived from T7 phage gene 10B
   1580..1627    +  terminator     T7 terminator: transcription terminator for bacteriophage T7 RNA polymerase
   1664..2092    +  rep_origin     f1 ori (sequence partly withheld): f1 bacteriophage origin of replication; arrow indicates direction of (+) strand synthesis
   2145..2202    +  promoter       AmpR promoter (fragment): bla
   2211..3026    -  CDS            KanR: aminoglycoside phosphotransferase; aph(3')-Ia; confers resistance to kanamycin in bacteria or G418 (Geneticin®) in eukaryotes
   3148..3736    +  rep_origin     ori: high-copy-number ColE1/pMB1/pBR322/pUC origin of replication
   3922..4061    -  misc_feature   bom: basis of mobility region from pBR322
   4163..4354    -  CDS            rop: Rop protein, which maintains plasmids at low copy number; rop
   4371..4751    +  CDS            YPB1_ECOLX: Protein predicted: Swiss-Prot protein existence level 4. From Escherichia coli.
   4823..5114    -  CDS            TcR (fragment): tetracycline efflux protein; tet; confers resistance to tetracycline
   5129..5150    -  protein_bind   CAP binding site: CAP binding activates transcription in the presence of cAMP. E. coli catabolite activator protein
   5163..601     -  CDS            lacI (across the origin): lac repressor; lacI; The lac repressor binds to the lac operator to inhibit transcription in E. coli. This inhibition can be relieved by adding lactose or isopropyl-β-D-thiogalactopyranoside (IPTG).
