[The description below was written by a language model from this plasmid's Addgene catalogue record and pLannotate feature annotations shown in this document.]
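Description:
pET28a-SUMO-DogTag is a bacterial expression plasmid built on the pET28a backbone for producing a SUMO domain fused to DogTag in E. coli. The 5,644 nt sequence carries the usual pET maintenance elements: a ColE1/pBR322-type origin together with the rop gene and bom region, which keep copy number low as the catalogue entry states, an f1 origin, and a kanamycin resistance gene (aminoglycoside phosphotransferase) for selection. Short tetracycline-resistance fragments and a predicted E. coli open reading frame annotated in the backbone are pBR322-derived remnants rather than functional parts.

Expression is driven by a T7 promoter immediately followed by a lac operator and the strong T7 gene 10 ribosome binding site, with a T7 terminator downstream. The plasmid also encodes lacI, so transcription is repressed until induced with IPTG in a host that supplies T7 RNA polymerase. The 399 bp synthetic insert, assembled by Gibson cloning, includes a coding region matching yeast SMT3 (SUMO). DogTag itself is not called as a separate feature in the automated annotation, but presumably lies in the unannotated stretch following SMT3. A histidine tag is annotated further downstream; whether it is translated as part of the fusion cannot be determined from the feature table alone. A small fragment annotated as a T7 gene 10-derived solubility tag just before the terminator is probably backbone sequence.

According to the record, the SUMO-DogTag protein is intended as a model partner for covalent linkage to SnoopTagJr. The associated work concerns SnoopLigase-catalysed peptide-peptide ligation and solid-phase isolation of the resulting conjugates.
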