Addgene plasmid #105629: pET28a-SUMO-DogTag
Purpose: Plasmid for recombinant expression in bacteria of SUMO domain fused to DogTag, permitting covalent linkage to SnoopTagJr
Depositing lab: Mark Howarth. Depositing organization: University of Oxford. Publication: SnoopLigase Catalyzes Peptide-Peptide Locking and Enables Solid-Phase Conjugate Isolation. Buldun CM, Jean JX, Bedford MR, Howarth M. J Am Chem Soc. 2018 Feb 28;140(8):3008-3018. doi: 10.1021/jacs.7b13237. Epub 2018 Feb 14. PubMed 29402082.
Backbone
  Vector backbone: pET28a
  Vector type: Bacterial Expression
Growth in bacteria
  Bacterial resistance: Kanamycin, 50 μg/mL
  Growth temperature: 37°C
  Growth strain: DH5alpha
  Copy number: Low Copy
Gene/Insert
  Gene/Insert name: SUMO-DogTag
  Species: Synthetic
  Insert size (bp): 399
  Promoter: T7
  Cloning method: Gibson Cloning
  Sequencing primers: 5′ T7F; 3′ T7R
Terms and licenses: Academic/Nonprofit Terms; Industry Terms: Not Available to Industry
How to cite: pET28a-SUMO-DogTag was a gift from Mark Howarth (Addgene plasmid # 105629 ; http://n2t.net/addgene:105629 ; RRID:Addgene_105629)
