>Addgene plasmid #105629 | pET28a-SUMO-DogTag | depositor partial sequence | sequence record 199854 | pET28a-SUMO-DogTag sequence 402 bps
ATGGGTAGCTGGAGCCATCACCATCATCATCACGGGAGCGATAGCGAAGTGAACCAGGAAGCGAAACCGG
AAGTTAAACCGGAAGTGAAACCGGAAACCCATATTAATCTGAAAGTTAGCGACGGCAGCAGCGAAATCTT
TTTTAAAATTAAAAAAACCACCCCGCTGCGTCGCCTGATGGAAGCCTTTGCGAAACGTCAGGGTAAAGAA
ATGGATAGCCTGCGCTTTCTGTATGACGGCATCCGTATTCAGGCCGATCAGACCCCGGAAGACCTGGATA
TGGAAGACAACGATATTATTGAAGCGCATCGCGAACAGATCGGTGGTGGCGATATTCCGGCTACATATGA
ATTTACCGATGGTAAACATTATATCACCAATGAACCGATACCGCCGAAATAA
